>Addgene plasmid #46699 | pcDNA3.2 mir-1-1 reporter mir40-4 | depositor full sequence | sequence record 117453 | pcDNA3.2 mir-1-1 reporter mir40-4 sequence 5984 bps
GACGGATCGGGAGATCTCCCGATCCCCTATGGTCGACTCTCAGTACAATCTGCTCTGATGCCGCATAGTT
AAGCCAGTATCTGCTCCCTGCTTGTGTGTTGGAGGTCGCTGAGTAGTGCGCGAGCAAAATTTAAGCTACA
ACAAGGCAAGGCTTGACCGACAATTGCATGAAGAATCTGCTTAGGGTTAGGCGTTTTGCGCTGCTTCGCG
ATGTACGGGCCAGATATACGCGTTGACATTGATTATTGACTAGTTATTAATAGTAATCAATTACGGGGTC
ATTAGTTCATAGCCCATATATGGAGTTCCGCGTTACATAACTTACGGTAAATGGCCCGCCTGGCTGACCG
CCCAACGACCCCCGCCCATTGACGTCAATAATGACGTATGTTCCCATAGTAACGCCAATAGGGACTTTCC
ATTGACGTCAATGGGTGGACTATTTACGGTAAACTGCCCACTTGGCAGTACATCAAGTGTATCATATGCC
AAGTACGCCCCCTATTGACGTCAATGACGGTAAATGGCCCGCCTGGCATTATGCCCAGTACATGACCTTA
TGGGACTTTCCTACTTGGCAGTACATCTACGTATTAGTCATCGCTATTACCATGGTGATGCGGTTTTGGC
AGTACATCAATGGGCGTGGATAGCGGTTTGACTCACGGGGATTTCCAAGTCTCCACCCCATTGACGTCAA
TGGGAGTTTGTTTTGGCACCAAAATCAACGGGACTTTCCAAAATGTCGTAACAACTCCGCCCCATTGACG
CAAATGGGCGGTAGGCGTGTACGGTGGGAGGTCTATATAAGCAGAGCTCTCTGGCTAACTAGAGAACCCA
CTGCTTACTGGCTTATCGAAATTAATACGACTCACTATAGGGAGACCCAAGCTGGCTAGTTAAGCTATCA
ACAAGTTTGTACAAAAAAGCAGGCTGGTGTAAATCAGCTTGGCTCTGGTGTCTCCGAACCTTGTGTCCGC
ACCTCAGTGGATGTATGCCATGATGATAAGATATCAGAAATCCTATCACCGGGTGTACATCAGCTAAGGT
GCGGGTACACATGCATCTGATATCAAGGTGAGTTATTTTTAAGTGGGCCCAGCTTTCTTGTACAAAGTGG
TTGATCTAGAGGGCCCGCAGTGGGGTCAGCTTCTACCGGGGCGGCGTCCCGGGGTCTTGGAACTGCATGC
AGACTGCCTGCTTGGGAAACATACTTCTTTATATGCCCATATGGACCTGCTAAGCTATGGAATGTAAAGA
AGTATGTATCTCAGGCCGGGACCTCTCTCGCCGCACTGAGGGGCACTCCACACCACGGGGGCCGCCGCGG
CCGACAGCCAGCCAGGCGGCTGTGGTGGGGGTGAGGCTGGGGCGGCAGGCTGCCTGGGCGTTGGTGGACG
GTCGTGTCCCCGCCAGCATTGTTCTGTCACTTTGCCTGTGTCAGCAGGTGGAAGTGCTCACCAGACATTC
GAAGGTAAGCCTATCCCTAACCCTCTCCTCGGTCTCGATTCTACGCGTACCGGTTAGTAATGAGTTTAAA
CGGGGGAGGCTAACTGAAACACGGAAGGAGACAATACCGGAAGGAACCCGCGCTATGACGGCAATAAAAA
GACAGAATAAAACGCACGGGTGTTGGGTCGTTTGTTCATAAACGCGGGGTTCGGTCCCAGGGCTGGCACT
CTGTCGATACCCCACCGAGACCCCATTGGGGCCAATACGCCCGCGTTTCTTCCTTTTCCCCACCCCACCC
CCCAAGTTCGGGTGAAGGCCCAGGGCTCGCAGCCAACGTCGGGGCGGCAGGCCCTGCCATAGCAGATCTG
CGCAGCTGGGGCTCTAGGGGGTATCCCC
[124 nt withheld, positions 1849-1972]
C
[32 nt withheld, positions 1974-2005]
CA
[57 nt withheld, positions 2008-2064]
A
[49 nt withheld, positions 2066-2114]
CCTTTGACGTTGGAGTCCACGTTCTTT
[37 nt withheld, positions 2142-2178]
ACCCTATCTCGGTCTATTCTTTTGATTTATAAGGGATTTTGGGGATTTCGGCCTATTGGTTAAAAAATGA
GCTGATTTAACAAAAATTTAACGCGAATTAATTCTGTGGAATGTGTGTCAGTTAGGGTGTGGAAAGTCCC
CAGGCTCCCCAGCAGGCAGAAGTATGCAAAGCATGCATCTCAATTAGTCAGCAACCAGGTGTGGAAAGTC
CCCAGGCTCCCCAGCAGGCAGAAGTATGCAAAGCATGCATCTCAATTAGTCAGCAACCATAGTCCCGCCC
CTAACTCCGCCCATCCCGCCCCTAACTCCGCCCAGTTCCGCCCATTCTCCGCCCCATGGCTGACTAATTT
TTTTTATTTATGCAGAGGCCGAGGCCGCCTCTGCCTCTGAGCTATTCCAGAAGTAGTGAGGAGGCTTTTT
TGGAGGCCTAGGCTTTTGCAAAAAGCTCCCGGGAGCTTGTATATCCATTTTCGGATCTGATCAAGAGACA
GGATGAGGATCGTTTCGCATGATTGAACAAGATGGATTGCACGCAGGTTCTCCGGCCGCTTGGGTGGAGA
GGCTATTCGGCTATGACTGGGCACAACAGACAATCGGCTGCTCTGATGCCGCCGTGTTCCGGCTGTCAGC
GCAGGGGCGCCCGGTTCTTTTTGTCAAGACCGACCTGTCCGGTGCCCTGAATGAACTGCAGGACGAGGCA
GCGCGGCTATCGTGGCTGGCCACGACGGGCGTTCCTTGCGCAGCTGTGCTCGACGTTGTCACTGAAGCGG
GAAGGGACTGGCTGCTATTGGGCGAAGTGCCGGGGCAGGATCTCCTGTCATCTCACCTTGCTCCTGCCGA
GAAAGTATCCATCATGGCTGATGCAATGCGGCGGCTGCATACGCTTGATCCGGCTACCTGCCCATTCGAC
CACCAAGCGAAACATCGCATCGAGCGAGCACGTACTCGGATGGAAGCCGGTCTTGTCGATCAGGATGATC
TGGACGAAGAGCATCAGGGGCTCGCGCCAGCCGAACTGTTCGCCAGGCTCAAGGCGCGCATGCCCGACGG
CGAGGATCTCGTCGTGACCCATGGCGATGCCTGCTTGCCGAATATCATGGTGGAAAATGGCCGCTTTTCT
GGATTCATCGACTGTGGCCGGCTGGGTGTGGCGGACCGCTATCAGGACATAGCGTTGGCTACCCGTGATA
TTGCTGAAGAGCTTGGCGGCGAATGGGCTGACCGCTTCCTCGTGCTTTACGGTATCGCCGCTCCCGATTC
GCAGCGCATCGCCTTCTATCGCCTTCTTGACGAGTTCTTCTGAGCGGGACTCTGGGGTTCGCGAAATGAC
CGACCAAGCGACGCCCAACCTGCCATCACGAGATTTCGATTCCACCGCCGCCTTCTATGAAAGGTTGGGC
TTCGGAATCGTTTTCCGGGACGCCGGCTGGATGATCCTCCAGCGCGGGGATCTCATGCTGGAGTTCTTCG
CCCACCCCAACTTGTTTATTGCAGCTTATAATGGTTACAAATAAAGCAATAGCATCACAAATTTCACAAA
TAAAGCATTTTTTTCACTGCATTCTAGTTGTGGTTTGTCCAAACTCATCAATGTATCTTATCATGTCTGT
ATACCGTCGACCTCTAGCTAGAGCTTGGCGTAATCATGGTCATAGCTGTTTCCTGTGTGAAATTGTTATC
CGCTCACAATTCCACACAACATACGAGCCGGAAGCATAAAGTGTAAAGCCTGGGGTGCCTAATGAGTGAG
CTAACTCACATTAATTGCGTTGCGCTCACTGCCCGCTTTCCAGTCGGGAAACCTGTCGTGCCAGCTGCAT
TAATGAATCGGCCAACGCGCGGGGAGAGGCGGTTTGCGTATTGGGCGCTCTTCCGCTTCCTCGCTCACTG
ACTCGCTGCGCTCGGTCGTTCGGCTGCGGCGAGCGGTATCAGCTCACTCAAAGGCGGTAATACGGTTATC
CACAGAATCAGGGGATAACGCAGGAAAGAACATGTGAGCAAAAGGCCAGCAAAAGGCCAGGAACCGTAAA
AAGGCCGCGTTGCTGGCGTTTTTCCATAGGCTCCGCCCCCCTGACGAGCATCACAAAAATCGACGCTCAA
GTCAGAGGTGGCGAAACCCGACAGGACTATAAAGATACCAGGCGTTTCCCCCTGGAAGCTCCCTCGTGCG
CTCTCCTGTTCCGACCCTGCCGCTTACCGGATACCTGTCCGCCTTTCTCCCTTCGGGAAGCGTGGCGCTT
TCTCAATGCTCACGCTGTAGGTATCTCAGTTCGGTGTAGGTCGTTCGCTCCAAGCTGGGCTGTGTGCACG
AACCCCCCGTTCAGCCCGACCGCTGCGCCTTATCCGGTAACTATCGTCTTGAGTCCAACCCGGTAAGACA
CGACTTATCGCCACTGGCAGCAGCCACTGGTAACAGGATTAGCAGAGCGAGGTATGTAGGCGGTGCTACA
GAGTTCTTGAAGTGGTGGCCTAACTACGGCTACACTAGAAGGACAGTATTTGGTATCTGCGCTCTGCTGA
AGCCAGTTACCTTCGGAAAAAGAGTTGGTAGCTCTTGATCCGGCAAACAAACCACCGCTGGTAGCGGTGG
TTTTTTTGTTTGCAAGCAGCAGATTACGCGCAGAAAAAAAGGATCTCAAGAAGATCCTTTGATCTTTTCT
ACGGGGTCTGACGCTCAGTGGAACGAAAACTCACGTTAAGGGATTTTGGTCATGAGATTATCAAAAAGGA
TCTTCACCTAGATCCTTTTAAATTAAAAATGAAGTTTTAAATCAATCTAAAGTATATATGAGTAAACTTG
GTCTGACAGTTACCAATGCTTAATCAGTGAGGCACCTATCTCAGCGATCTGTCTATTTCGTTCATCCATA
GTTGCCTGACTCCCCGTCGTGTAGATAACTACGATACGGGAGGGCTTACCATCTGGCCCCAGTGCTGCAA
TGATACCGCGAGACCCACGCTCACCGGCTCCAGATTTATCAGCAATAAACCAGCCAGCCGGAAGGGCCGA
GCGCAGAAGTGGTCCTGCAACTTTATCCGCCTCCATCCAGTCTATTAATTGTTGCCGGGAAGCTAGAGTA
AGTAGTTCGCCAGTTAATAGTTTGCGCAACGTTGTTGCCATTGCTACAGGCATCGTGGTGTCACGCTCGT
CGTTTGGTATGGCTTCATTCAGCTCCGGTTCCCAACGATCAAGGCGAGTTACATGATCCCCCATGTTGTG
CAAAAAAGCGGTTAGCTCCTTCGGTCCTCCGATCGTTGTCAGAAGTAAGTTGGCCGCAGTGTTATCACTC
ATGGTTATGGCAGCACTGCATAATTCTCTTACTGTCATGCCATCCGTAAGATGCTTTTCTGTGACTGGTG
AGTACTCAACCAAGTCATTCTGAGAATAGTGTATGCGGCGACCGAGTTGCTCTTGCCCGGCGTCAATACG
GGATAATACCGCGCCACATAGCAGAACTTTAAAAGTGCTCATCATTGGAAAACGTTCTTCGGGGCGAAAA
CTCTCAAGGATCTTACCGCTGTTGAGATCCAGTTCGATGTAACCCACTCGTGCACCCAACTGATCTTCAG
CATCTTTTACTTTCACCAGCGTTTCTGGGTGAGCAAAAACAGGAAGGCAAAATGCCGCAAAAAAGGGAAT
AAGGGCGACACGGAAATGTTGAATACTCATACTCTTCCTTTTTCAATATTATTGAAGCATTTATCAGGGT
TATTGTCTCATGAGCGGATACATATTTGAATGTATTTAGAAAAATAAACAAATAGGGGTTCCGCGCACAT
TTCCCCGAAAAGTGCCACCTGACGTC
Features (pLannotate 1.2.2; 24 found; start..end, strand, type, name):
     36..80      -  misc_feature   bom (fragment): basis of mobility region from pBR322
    235..614     +  enhancer       CMV enhancer: human cytomegalovirus immediate early enhancer
    615..818     +  promoter       CMV promoter: human cytomegalovirus (CMV) immediate early promoter
    814..847     +  LTR            5' LTR (truncated) (fragment): truncated 5' long terminal repeat (LTR) from HIV-1
    863..881     +  promoter       T7 promoter: promoter for bacteriophage T7 RNA polymerase
    911..935     +  protein_bind   attB1: mutant version of attB; recombination site for the Gateway® BP reaction BP Clonase™
    963..1062    +  ncRNA          mir-36: Accession: RF00685 - microRNA mir-36
   1100..1120    -  protein_bind   attB2: mutant version of attB; core recombination site for the Gateway® BP reaction BP Clonase™
   1199..1275    +  ncRNA          mir-1: Accession: RF00103 - mir-1 microRNA precursor family
   1474..1515    +  CDS            V5 tag: epitope tag from simian virus 5
   1599..1647    +  polyA_signal   HSV TK poly(A) signal: herpes simplex virus thymidine kinase polyadenylation signal (Cole and Stacy, 1985)
   1738..1754    -  polyA_signal   bGH poly(A) signal (fragment): bovine growth hormone polyadenylation signal
   1849..2277    +  rep_origin     f1 ori (sequence partly withheld): f1 bacteriophage origin of replication; arrow indicates direction of (+) strand synthesis
   2291..2620    +  promoter       SV40 promoter: SV40 enhancer and early promoter
   2687..3478    +  CDS            neo: KKA2_KLEPN - Also known as kan, nptII. Experimental evidence at protein level: Swiss-Prot protein existence level 1. Resistance to kanamycin, neomycin, paromomycin, ribostamycin, butirosin and gentamicin B. From Klebsiella pneumoniae.
   3504..3662    +  CDS            ble (fragment): BLE_KLEPN - Experimental evidence at protein level: Swiss-Prot protein existence level 1. Binding protein with a strong affinity to the bleomycin family of antibiotics. Binds to CL990; an antimitotic-antibiotic compound. From Klebsiella pneumoniae.
   3657..3778    +  polyA_signal   SV40 poly(A) signal: SV40 polyadenylation signal
   3851..3867    -  protein_bind   lac operator: The lac repressor binds to the lac operator to inhibit transcription in E. coli. This inhibition can be relieved by adding lactose or isopropyl-β-D-thiogalactopyranoside (IPTG). lac repressor encoded by lacI
   3875..3905    -  promoter       lac promoter: promoter for the E. coli lac operon
   3920..3941    -  protein_bind   CAP binding site: CAP binding activates transcription in the presence of cAMP. E. coli catabolite activator protein
   3954..4046    -  CDS            lacI (fragment): lac repressor; lacI; The lac repressor binds to the lac operator to inhibit transcription in E. coli. This inhibition can be relieved by adding lactose or isopropyl-β-D-thiogalactopyranoside (IPTG).
   4229..4817    -  rep_origin     ori: high-copy-number ColE1/pMB1/pBR322/pUC origin of replication
   4988..5848    -  CDS            AmpR: β-lactamase; bla; confers resistance to ampicillin, carbenicillin, and related antibiotics
   5849..5953    -  promoter       AmpR promoter: bla
