>Addgene plasmid #46699 | pcDNA3.2 mir-1-1 reporter mir40-4 | analyzer sequence | sequence record 66063
GACGGATCGGGAGATCTCCCGATCCCCTATGGTCGACTCTCAGTACAATCTGCTCTGATGCCGCATAGTT
AAGCCAGTATCTGCTCCCTGCTTGTGTGTTGGAGGTCGCTGAGTAGTGCGCGAGCAAAATTTAAGCTACA
ACAAGGCAAGGCTTGACCGACAATTGCATGAAGAATCTGCTTAGGGTTAGGCGTTTTGCGCTGCTTCGCG
ATGTACGGGCCAGATATACGCGTTGACATTGATTATTGACTAGTTATTAATAGTAATCAATTACGGGGTC
ATTAGTTCATAGCCCATATATGGAGTTCCGCGTTACATAACTTACGGTAAATGGCCCGCCTGGCTGACCG
CCCAACGACCCCCGCCCATTGACGTCAATAATGACGTATGTTCCCATAGTAACGCCAATAGGGACTTTCC
ATTGACGTCAATGGGTGGACTATTTACGGTAAACTGCCCACTTGGCAGTACATCAAGTGTATCATATGCC
AAGTACGCCCCCTATTGACGTCAATGACGGTAAATGGCCCGCCTGGCATTATGCCCAGTACATGACCTTA
TGGGACTTTCCTACTTGGCAGTACATCTACGTATTAGTCATCGCTATTACCATGGTGATGCGGTTTTGGC
AGTACATCAATGGGCGTGGATAGCGGTTTGACTCACGGGGATTTCCAAGTCTCCACCCCATTGACGTCAA
TGGGAGTTTGTTTTGGCACCAAAATCAACGGGACTTTCCAAAATGTCGTAACAACTCCGCCCCATTGACG
CAAATGGGCGGTAGGCGTGTACGGTGGGAGGTCTATATAAGCAGAGCTCTCTGGCTAACTAGAGAACCCA
CTGCTTACTGGCTTATCGAAATTAATACGACTCACTATAGGGAGACCCAAGCTGGCTAGTTAAGCTATCA
ACAAGTTTGTACAAAAAAGCAGGCTGGTGTAAATCAGCTTGGCTCTGGTGTCTCCGAACCTTGTGTCCGC
ACCTCAGTGGATGTATGCCATGATGATAAGATATCAGAAATCCTATCACCGGGTGTACATCAGCTAAGGT
GCGGGTACACATGCATCTGATATCAAGGTGAGTTATTTTTAAGTGGGACCCAGCTTTCTTGTACAAAGTG
GTTGATCTAGAGGGCCCGCAGTGGGGTCAGCTTCTACCGGGGCGGCGTCCCGGGGTCTTGGAACTGCATG
CAGACTGCCTGCTTGGGAAACATACTTCTTTATATGCCCATATGGACCTGCTAAGCTATGGAATGTAAAG
AAGTATGTATCTCAGGCCGGGACCTCTCTCGCCGCACTGAGGGGCACTCCACACCACGGGGGCCGCCGCG
GCCGACAGCCAGCCAGGCGGCTGTGGTGGGGGTGAGGCTGGGGCGGCAGGCTGCCTGGGCGTTGGTGGAC
GGTCGTGTCCCCGCCAGCATTGTTCTGTCACTTTGCCTGTGTCAGCAGGTGGAAGTGCTCACCAGACATT
CGAAGGTAAGCCTATCCCTAACCCTCTCCTCGGTCTCGATTCTACGCGTACCGGTTAGTAATGAGTTTAA
ACGGGGGAGGCTAACTGAAACACGGAAGGAGACAATACCGGAAGGAACCCGCGCTATGACGGCAATAAAA
AGACAGAATAAAACGCACGGGTGTTGGGTCGTTTGTTCATAAACGCGGGGTTCGGTCCCAGGGCTGGCAC
TCTGTCGATACCCCACCGAGACCCCATTGGGGCCAATACGCCCGCGTTTCTTCCTTTTCCCCACCCCACC
CCCCAAGTTCGGGTGAAGGCCCAGGGCTCGCAGCCAACGTCGGGGCGGCAGGCCCTGCCATAGCAGATCT
GCGCAGCTGGGGCTCTAGGGGGTATCCCC
[124 nt withheld, positions 1850-1973]
C
[32 nt withheld, positions 1975-2006]
CA
[57 nt withheld, positions 2009-2065]
A
[49 nt withheld, positions 2067-2115]
CCTTTGACGTTGGAGTCCACGTTCTTT
[37 nt withheld, positions 2143-2179]
ACCCTATCTCGGTCTATTCTTTTGATTTATAAGGGATTTTGGGGATTTCGGCCTATTGGTTAAAAAATGA
GCTGATTTAACAAAAATTTAACGCGAATTAATTCTGTGGAATGTGTGTCAGTTAGGGTGTGGAAAGTCCC
CAGGCTCCCCAGCAGGCAGAAGTATGCAAAGCATGCATCTCAATTAGTCAGCAACCAGGTGTGGAAAGTC
CCCAGGCTCCCCAGCAGGCAGAAGTATGCAAAGCATGCATCTCAATTAGTCAGCAACCATAGTCCCGCCC
CTAACTCCGCCCATCCCGCCCCTAACTCCGCCCAGTTCCGCCCATTCTCCGCCCCATGGCTGACTAATTT
TTTTTATTTATGCAGAGGCCGAGGCCGCCTCTGCCTCTGAGCTATTCCAGAAGTAGTGAGGAGGCTTTTT
TGGAGGCCTAGGCTTTTGCAAAAAGCTCCCGGGAGCTTGTATATCCATTTTCGGATCTGATCAAGAGACA
GGATGAGGATCGTTTCGCATGATTGAACAAGATGGATTGCACGCAGGTTCTCCGGCCGCTTGGGTGGAGA
GGCTATTCGGCTATGACTGGGCACAACAGACAATCGGCTGCTCTGATGCCGCCGTGTTCCGGCTGTCAGC
GCAGGGGCGCCCGGTTCTTTTTGTCAAGACCGACCTGTCCGGTGCCCTGAATGAACTGCAGGACGAGGCA
GCGCGGCTATCGTGGCTGGCCACGACGGGCGTTCCTTGCGCAGCTGTGCTCGACGTTGTCACTGAAGCGG
GAAGGGACTGGCTGCTATTGGGCGAAGTGCCGGGGCAGGATCTCCTGTCATCTCACCTTGCTCCTGCCGA
GAAAGTATCCATCATGGCTGATGCAATGCGGCGGCTGCATACGCTTGATCCGGCTACCTGCCCATTCGAC
CACCAAGCGAAACATCGCATCGAGCGAGCACGTACTCGGATGGAAGCCGGTCTTGTCGATCAGGATGATC
TGGACGAAGAGCATCAGGGGCTCGCGCCAGCCGAACTGTTCGCCAGGCTCAAGGCGCGCATGCCCGACGG
CGAGGATCTCGTCGTGACCCATGGCGATGCCTGCTTGCCGAATATCATGGTGGAAAATGGCCGCTTTTCT
GGATTCATCGACTGTGGCCGGCTGGGTGTGGCGGACCGCTATCAGGACATAGCGTTGGCTACCCGTGATA
TTGCTGAAGAGCTTGGCGGCGAATGGGCTGACCGCTTCCTCGTGCTTTACGGTATCGCCGCTCCCGATTC
GCAGCGCATCGCCTTCTATCGCCTTCTTGACGAGTTCTTCTGAGCGGGACTCTGGGGTTCGCGAAATGAC
CGACCAAGCGACGCCCAACCTGCCATCACGAGATTTCGATTCCACCGCCGCCTTCTATGAAAGGTTGGGC
TTCGGAATCGTTTTCCGGGACGCCGGCTGGATGATCCTCCAGCGCGGGGATCTCATGCTGGAGTTCTTCG
CCCACCCCAACTTGTTTATTGCAGCTTATAATGGTTACAAATAAAGCAATAGCATCACAAATTTCACAAA
TAAAGCATTTTTTTCACTGCATTCTAGTTGTGGTTTGTCCAAACTCATCAATGTATCTTATCATGTCTGT
ATACCGTCGACCTCTAGCTAGAGCTTGGCGTAATCATGGTCATAGCTGTTTCCTGTGTGAAATTGTTATC
CGCTCACAATTCCACACAACATACGAGCCGGAAGCATAAAGTGTAAAGCCTGGGGTGCCTAATGAGTGAG
CTAACTCACATTAATTGCGTTGCGCTCACTGCCCGCTTTCCAGTCGGGAAACCTGTCGTGCCAGCTGCAT
TAATGAATCGGCCAACGCGCGGGGAGAGGCGGTTTGCGTATTGGGCGCTCTTCCGCTTCCTCGCTCACTG
ACTCGCTGCGCTCGGTCGTTCGGCTGCGGCGAGCGGTATCAGCTCACTCAAAGGCGGTAATACGGTTATC
CACAGAATCAGGGGATAACGCAGGAAAGAACATGTGAGCAAAAGGCCAGCAAAAGGCCAGGAACCGTAAA
AAGGCCGCGTTGCTGGCGTTTTTCCATAGGCTCCGCCCCCCTGACGAGCATCACAAAAATCGACGCTCAA
GTCAGAGGTGGCGAAACCCGACAGGACTATAAAGATACCAGGCGTTTCCCCCTGGAAGCTCCCTCGTGCG
CTCTCCTGTTCCGACCCTGCCGCTTACCGGATACCTGTCCGCCTTTCTCCCTTCGGGAAGCGTGGCGCTT
TCTCAATGCTCACGCTGTAGGTATCTCAGTTCGGTGTAGGTCGTTCGCTCCAAGCTGGGCTGTGTGCACG
AACCCCCCGTTCAGCCCGACCGCTGCGCCTTATCCGGTAACTATCGTCTTGAGTCCAACCCGGTAAGACA
CGACTTATCGCCACTGGCAGCAGCCACTGGTAACAGGATTAGCAGAGCGAGGTATGTAGGCGGTGCTACA
GAGTTCTTGAAGTGGTGGCCTAACTACGGCTACACTAGAAGGACAGTATTTGGTATCTGCGCTCTGCTGA
AGCCAGTTACCTTCGGAAAAAGAGTTGGTAGCTCTTGATCCGGCAAACAAACCACCGCTGGTAGCGGTGG
TTTTTTTGTTTGCAAGCAGCAGATTACGCGCAGAAAAAAAGGATCTCAAGAAGATCCTTTGATCTTTTCT
ACGGGGTCTGACGCTCAGTGGAACGAAAACTCACGTTAAGGGATTTTGGTCATGAGATTATCAAAAAGGA
TCTTCACCTAGATCCTTTTAAATTAAAAATGAAGTTTTAAATCAATCTAAAGTATATATGAGTAAACTTG
GTCTGACAGTTACCAATGCTTAATCAGTGAGGCACCTATCTCAGCGATCTGTCTATTTCGTTCATCCATA
GTTGCCTGACTCCCCGTCGTGTAGATAACTACGATACGGGAGGGCTTACCATCTGGCCCCAGTGCTGCAA
TGATACCGCGAGACCCACGCTCACCGGCTCCAGATTTATCAGCAATAAACCAGCCAGCCGGAAGGGCCGA
GCGCAGAAGTGGTCCTGCAACTTTATCCGCCTCCATCCAGTCTATTAATTGTTGCCGGGAAGCTAGAGTA
AGTAGTTCGCCAGTTAATAGTTTGCGCAACGTTGTTGCCATTGCTACAGGCATCGTGGTGTCACGCTCGT
CGTTTGGTATGGCTTCATTCAGCTCCGGTTCCCAACGATCAAGGCGAGTTACATGATCCCCCATGTTGTG
CAAAAAAGCGGTTAGCTCCTTCGGTCCTCCGATCGTTGTCAGAAGTAAGTTGGCCGCAGTGTTATCACTC
ATGGTTATGGCAGCACTGCATAATTCTCTTACTGTCATGCCATCCGTAAGATGCTTTTCTGTGACTGGTG
AGTACTCAACCAAGTCATTCTGAGAATAGTGTATGCGGCGACCGAGTTGCTCTTGCCCGGCGTCAATACG
GGATAATACCGCGCCACATAGCAGAACTTTAAAAGTGCTCATCATTGGAAAACGTTCTTCGGGGCGAAAA
CTCTCAAGGATCTTACCGCTGTTGAGATCCAGTTCGATGTAACCCACTCGTGCACCCAACTGATCTTCAG
CATCTTTTACTTTCACCAGCGTTTCTGGGTGAGCAAAAACAGGAAGGCAAAATGCCGCAAAAAAGGGAAT
AAGGGCGACACGGAAATGTTGAATACTCATACTCTTCCTTTTTCAATATTATTGAAGCATTTATCAGGGT
TATTGTCTCATGAGCGGATACATATTTGAATGTATTTAGAAAAATAAACAAATAGGGGTTCCGCGCACAT
TTCCCCGAAAAGTGCCACCTGACGTC
Features (pLannotate 1.2.2; 24 found; start..end, strand, type, name):
     36..80      -  misc_feature   bom (fragment): basis of mobility region from pBR322
    235..614     +  enhancer       CMV enhancer: human cytomegalovirus immediate early enhancer
    615..818     +  promoter       CMV promoter: human cytomegalovirus (CMV) immediate early promoter
    814..847     +  LTR            5' LTR (truncated) (fragment): truncated 5' long terminal repeat (LTR) from HIV-1
    863..881     +  promoter       T7 promoter: promoter for bacteriophage T7 RNA polymerase
    911..935     +  protein_bind   attB1: mutant version of attB; recombination site for the Gateway® BP reaction BP Clonase™
    963..1062    +  ncRNA          mir-36: Accession: RF00685 - microRNA mir-36
   1098..1122    -  protein_bind   attB2: mutant version of attB; recombination site for the Gateway® BP reaction BP Clonase™
   1200..1276    +  ncRNA          mir-1: Accession: RF00103 - mir-1 microRNA precursor family
   1475..1516    +  CDS            V5 tag: epitope tag from simian virus 5
   1600..1648    +  polyA_signal   HSV TK poly(A) signal: herpes simplex virus thymidine kinase polyadenylation signal (Cole and Stacy, 1985)
   1739..1755    -  polyA_signal   bGH poly(A) signal (fragment): bovine growth hormone polyadenylation signal
   1850..2278    +  rep_origin     f1 ori (sequence partly withheld): f1 bacteriophage origin of replication; arrow indicates direction of (+) strand synthesis
   2292..2621    +  promoter       SV40 promoter: SV40 enhancer and early promoter
   2688..3479    +  CDS            neo: KKA2_KLEPN - Also known as kan, nptII. Experimental evidence at protein level: Swiss-Prot protein existence level 1. Resistance to kanamycin, neomycin, paromomycin, ribostamycin, butirosin and gentamicin B. From Klebsiella pneumoniae.
   3505..3663    +  CDS            ble (fragment): BLE_KLEPN - Experimental evidence at protein level: Swiss-Prot protein existence level 1. Binding protein with a strong affinity to the bleomycin family of antibiotics. Binds to CL990; an antimitotic-antibiotic compound. From Klebsiella pneumoniae.
   3658..3779    +  polyA_signal   SV40 poly(A) signal: SV40 polyadenylation signal
   3852..3868    -  protein_bind   lac operator: The lac repressor binds to the lac operator to inhibit transcription in E. coli. This inhibition can be relieved by adding lactose or isopropyl-β-D-thiogalactopyranoside (IPTG). lac repressor encoded by lacI
   3876..3906    -  promoter       lac promoter: promoter for the E. coli lac operon
   3921..3942    -  protein_bind   CAP binding site: CAP binding activates transcription in the presence of cAMP. E. coli catabolite activator protein
   3955..4047    -  CDS            lacI (fragment): lac repressor; lacI; The lac repressor binds to the lac operator to inhibit transcription in E. coli. This inhibition can be relieved by adding lactose or isopropyl-β-D-thiogalactopyranoside (IPTG).
   4230..4818    -  rep_origin     ori: high-copy-number ColE1/pMB1/pBR322/pUC origin of replication
   4989..5849    -  CDS            AmpR: β-lactamase; bla; confers resistance to ampicillin, carbenicillin, and related antibiotics
   5850..5954    -  promoter       AmpR promoter: bla
