[The description below was written by a language model from this plasmid's Addgene catalogue record and pLannotate feature annotations shown in this document.]
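Description:
pcDNA3.2 mir-1-1 reporter mir40-4 is a mammalian expression plasmid for studying pri-miRNA processing, built by Gateway recombination into a pcDNA3.2/V5-DEST derivative that already carries a human mir-1-1 hairpin. It replicates in E. coli at high copy from a ColE1/pUC-type origin under ampicillin selection (AmpR with its bla promoter) and also carries an f1 origin. For mammalian cells, an SV40 early promoter drives a neomycin phosphotransferase cassette ending in an SV40 poly(A) signal, allowing G418 selection.

The payload is a single CMV enhancer/promoter-driven transcript. Between the attB1 and attB2 sites left by Gateway cloning sits the mir40-4 insert, a synthetic variant of a C. elegans pri-miRNA. The annotation software assigns it to the mir-36 family, which is a family-level match rather than a conflicting identity. The specific sequence changes are not given in the record, which refers to the sequence and publication. Just downstream of attB2 lies the hsa-mir-1-1 precursor, followed by the backbone's V5 tag sequence and an HSV TK polyadenylation signal. Because the insert is a noncoding RNA, the V5 tag is presumably a backbone remnant with no function here. A T7 promoter lies upstream of attB1.

Placing the test hairpin and mir-1-1 on the same primary transcript plausibly lets mir-1 output serve as an internal reference for how efficiently the nematode-derived hairpin is processed in transfected mammalian cells, in line with the associated study of primary-sequence determinants of pri-miRNA recognition. The two sequence records (about 5.98 kb) differ by one nucleotide and annotate identically. Both are shorter than the listed 8,038 bp backbone, which is to be expected if recombination removed the destination cassette.
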