Addgene plasmid #46699: pcDNA3.2 mir-1-1 reporter mir40-4
Depositing lab: David Bartel. Depositing organization: Whitehead Institute for Biomedical Research. Publication: Beyond Secondary Structure: Primary-Sequence Determinants License Pri-miRNA Hairpins for Processing. Auyeung VC, Ulitsky I, McGeary SE, Bartel DP. Cell. 2013 Feb 14;152(4):844-58. doi: 10.1016/j.cell.2013.01.031. PubMed 23415231.
Backbone
  Vector backbone: pcDNA3.2 V5-DEST mir-1-1 reporter
  Backbone manufacturer: Bartel lab (Addgene plasmid# 46646)
  Backbone size w/o insert (bp): 8038
  Vector type: Mammalian Expression, RNAi
  Selectable markers: Neomycin (select with G418)
Growth in bacteria
  Bacterial resistance: Ampicillin, 100 μg/mL
  Growth temperature: 37°C
  Growth strain: DH5alpha
  Copy number: High Copy
Gene/Insert
  Gene/Insert name: mir40-4 (alt name: mir40-4 pri-mRNA)
  Species: C. elegans (nematode), Synthetic
  Mutation: see sequence and publication
  Promoter: CMV
  Tag / fusion protein: hsa-mir-1-1 (C terminal on insert); V5 (C terminal on backbone)
  Cloning method: Gateway Cloning
  Sequencing primers: 5′ CMV-F; 3′ TK-pA-R
Terms and licenses: Academic/Nonprofit Terms; Industry Terms: Not Available to Industry
How to cite: pcDNA3.2 mir-1-1 reporter mir40-4 was a gift from David Bartel (Addgene plasmid # 46699 ; http://n2t.net/addgene:46699 ; RRID:Addgene_46699)
