>Addgene plasmid #46699 | pcDNA3.2 mir-1-1 reporter mir40-4 | addgene partial sequence | sequence record 73973 | CMV-F 5'-CGCAAATGGGCGGTAGGCGTG-3'
TGGCTAACTAGAGAACCCACTGCTTACTGGCTTATCGAAATTAATACGACTCACTATAGGGAGACCCAAG
CTGGCTAGTTAAGCTATCAACAAGTTTGTACAAAAAAGCAGGCTGGTGTAAATCAGCTTGGCTCTGGTGT
CTCCGAACCTTGTGTCCGCACCTCAGTGGATGTATGCCATGATGATAAGATATCAGAAATCCTATCACCG
GGTGTACATCAGCTAAGGTGCGGGTACACATGCATCTGATATCAAGGTGAGTTATTTTTAAGTGGGCCCA
GCTTTCTTGTACAAAGTGGTTGATCTAGAGGGCCCGCAGTGGGGTCAGCTTCTACCGGGGCGGCGTCCCG
GGGTCTTGGAACTGCATGCAGACTGCCTGCTTGGGAAACATACTTCTTTATATGCCCATATGGACCTGCT
AAGCTATGGAATGTAAAGAAGTATGTATCTCAGGCCGGGACCTCTCTCGCCGCACTGAGGGGCACTCCAC
ACCACGGGGGCCGCCGCGGCCGACAGCCAGCCAGGCGGCTGTGGTGGGGGTGAGGCTGGGGCGGCAGGCT
GCCTGGGCGTTGGTGGACGGTCGTGTCCCCGCCAGCATTGTTCTGTCACTTTGCCTGTGTCAGCAGGTGG
AAGTGCTCACCAGACATTCGAAGGTAAGCCTATCCCTAACCCTCTCCTCGGTCTCGATTCTACGCGTACC
GGTTAGTAATGAGTTTAAACGGGGGAGGCTAACTGAAACACGGAAGGAGACAATACCGGAAGGAACCCGC
GCTATGACGGCAATAAAAAGACAGAATAAAACGCACGGGTGTTGGGTCGTTTGTTCATAAACGCGGGGTT
CGGTCCCAGGGCTGGCACTCTGTCGATACCCCACCGAGACCCCATTGGGGCCAATACGCCCGCGTTTCTT
CCTTTTCCCCACCCCACCCCCCAAGTTC
